>Addgene plasmid #20005 | pDEST12.2 DYRK2 WT | addgene full sequence | sequence record 314863 | Addgene NGS Result
CGTTACATAACTTACGGTAAATGGCCCGCCTGGCTGACCGCCCAACGACCCCCGCCCATTGACGTCAATA
ATGACGTATGTTCCCATAGTAACGCCAATAGGGACTTTCCATTGACGTCAATGGGTGGAGTATTTACGGT
AAACTGCCCACTTGGCAGTACATCAAGTGTATCATATGCCAAGTACGCCCCCTATTGACGTCAATGACGG
TAAATGGCCCGCCTGGCATTATGCCCAGTACATGACCTTATGGGACTTTCCTACTTGGCAGTACATCTAC
GTATTAGTCATCGCTATTACCATGGTGATGCGGTTTTGGCAGTACATCAATGGGCGTGGATAGCGGTTTG
ACTCACGGGGATTTCCAAGTCTCCACCCCATTGACGTCAATGGGAGTTTGTTTTGGCACCAAAATCAACG
GGACTTTCCAAAATGTCGTAACAACTCCGCCCCATTGACGCAAATGGGCGGTAGGCGTGTACGGTGGGAG
GTCTATATAAGCAGAGCTCGTTTAGTGAACCGTCAGATCGCCTGGAGACGCCATCCACGCTGTTTTGACC
TCCATAGAAGACACCGGGACCGATCCAGCCTCCGGACTCTAGCCTAGGCCGCGGGACGGATAACAATTTC
ACACAGGAAACAGCTATGACCATTAGGCCTTTGCAAAAAGCTATTTAGGTGACACTATAGAAGGTACGCC
TGCAGGTACCGGATCACAAGTTTGTACAAAAAAGCAGGCTTCGAAGGAGATAGAACCAATTCTCTAAGGA
AATACTTAACCATGGACTACAAAGACGATGACGACAAGCTTGCGGCCGCGATGTTAACCAGGAAACCTTC
GGCCGCCGCTCCCGCCGCCTACCCGACCGGCCGAGGTGGGGACAGCGCCGTTCGTCAGCTTCAGGCTTCC
CCGGGGCTCGGTGCAGGGGCCACCCGGAGCGGAGTGGGGACTGGCCCGCCCTCCCCCATCGCCCTGCCGC
CTCTCCGGGCCAGCAACGCTGCCGCCGCAGCCCACACGATTGGCGGCAGTAAGCACACAATGAATGATCA
CCTGCATGTCGGCAGCCACGCTCACGGACAGATCCAGGTTCAACAGTTGTTTGAGGATAACAGTAACAAG
CGGACAGTGCTCACGACACAACCAAATGGGCTTACAACAGTGGGCAAAACGGGCTTGCCAGTGGTGCCAG
AGCGGCAGCTGGACAGCATTCATAGACGGCAGGGGAGCTCCACCTCTCTAAAGTCCATGGAAGGCATGGG
GAAGGTGAAAGCCACCCCCATGACACCTGAACAAGCAATGAAGCAATACATGCAAAAACTCACAGCCTTC
GAACACCATGAGATTTTCAGCTACCCTGAAATATATTTCTTGGGTCTAAATGCTAAGAAGCGCCAGGGCA
TGACAGGTGGGCCCAACAATGGTGGCTATGATGATGACCAGGGATCATATGTGCAGGTGCCCCACGATCA
CGTGGCTTACAGGTATGAGGTCCTCAAGGTCATTGGGAAGGGGAGCTTTGGGCAGGTGGTCAAGGCCTAC
GATCACAAAGTCCACCAGCACGTGGCCCTAAAGATGGTGCGGAATGAGAAGCGCTTCCACCGGCAAGCAG
CGGAGGAGATCCGAATCCTGGAACACCTGCGGAAGCAGGACAAGGATAACACAATGAATGTCATCCATAT
GCTGGAGAATTTCACCTTCCGCAACCACATCTGCATGACGTTTGAGCTGCTGAGCATGAACCTCTATGAG
CTCATCAAGAAGAATAAATTCCAGGGCTTCAGTCTGCCTTTGGTTCGCAAGTTTGCCCACTCGATTCTGC
AGTGCTTGGATGCTTTGCACAAAAACAGAATAATTCACTGTGACCTTAAGCCCGAGAACATTTTGTTAAA
GCAGCAGGGTAGAAGCGGTATTAAAGTAATTGATTTTGGCTCCAGTTGTTACGAGCATCAGCGTGTCTAC
ACGTACATCCAGTCGCGTTTTTACCGGGCTCCAGAAGTGATCCTTGGGGCCAGGTATGGCATGCCCATTG
ATATGTGGAGCCTGGGCTGCATTTTAGCAGAGCTCCTGACGGGTTACCCCCTCTTGCCTGGGGAAGATGA
AGGGGACCAGCTGGCCTGTATGATTGAACTGTTGGGCATGCCCTCACAGAAACTGCTGGATGCATCCAAA
CGAGCCAAAAATTTTGTGAGCTCCAAGGGTTATCCCCGTTACTGCACTGTCACGGCTCTCTCAGATGGCT
CTGTGGTCCTAAACGGAGGCCGTTCCCGGAGGGGGAAACTGAGGGGCCCACCGGAGAGCAGAGAGTGGGG
GAACGCGCTGAAGGGGTGTGATGATCCCCTTTTCCTTGACTTCTTAAAACAGTGTTTAGAGTGGGATCCT
GCAGTGCGCATGACCCCAGGCCAGGCTTTGCGGCACCCCTGGCTGAGGAGGCGGTTGCCAAAGCCTCCCA
CCGGGGAGAAAACGTCAGTGAAAAGGATAACTGAGAGCACCGGTGCTATCACATCTATATCCAAGTTACC
TCCACCTTCTAGCTCAGCTTCCAAACTGAGGACTAATTTGGCGCAGATGACAGATGCCAATGGGAATATT
CAGCAGAGGACAGTGTTGCCAAAACTTGTTAGCTGACCTCGAGATATCTAGACCCAGCTTTCTTGTACAA
AGTGGTGATCGCGTGCATGCGACGTCATAGCTCTCTCCCTATAGTGAGTCGTATTATAAGCTAGGCACTG
GCCGTCGTTTTACAACGTCGTGACTGGGAAAACTGCTAGCTTGGGATCTTTGTGAAGGAACCTTACTTCT
GTGGTGTGACATAATTGGACAAACTACCTACAGAGATTTAAAGCTCTAAGGTAAATATAAAATTTTTAAG
TGTATAATGTGTTAAACTAGCTGCATATGCTTGCTGCTTGAGAGTTTTGCTTACTGAGTATGATTTATGA
AAATATTATACACAGGAGCTAGTGATTCTAATTGTTTGTGTATTTTAGATTCACAGTCCCAAGGCTCATT
TCAGGCCCCTCAGTCCTCACAGTCTGTTCATGATCATAATCAGCCATACCACATTTGTAGAGGTTTTACT
TGCTTTAAAAAACCTCCCACACCTCCCCCTGAACCTGAAACATAAAATGAATGCAATTGTTGTTGTTAAC
TTGTTTATTGCAGCTTATAATGGTTACAAATAAAGCAATAGCATCACAAATTTCACAAATAAAGCATTTT
TTTCACTGCATTCTAGTTGTGGTTTGTCCAAACTCATCAATGTATCTTATCATGTCTGGATCGATCCTGC
ATTAATGAATCGGCCAACGCGCGGGGAGAGGCGGTTTGCGTATTGGCTGGCGTAATAGCGAAGAGGCCCG
CACCGATCGCCCTTCCCAACAGTTGCGCAGCCTGAATGGCGAATGGG
[124 nt withheld, positions 3408-3531]
C
[91 nt withheld, positions 3533-3623]
A
[49 nt withheld, positions 3625-3673]
CCTTTGACGTTGGAGTCCACGTTCTTT
[37 nt withheld, positions 3701-3737]
ACCCTATCTCGGTCTATTCTTTTGATTTATAAGGGATTTTGCCGATTTCGGCCTATTGGTTAAAAAATGA
GCTGATTTAACAAAAATTTAACGCGAATTTTAACAAAATATTAACGCTTACAATTTCCTGATGCGGTATT
TTCTCCTTACGCATCTGTGCGGTATTTCACACCGCATACGCGGATCTGCGCAGCACCATGGCCTGAAATA
ACCTCTGAAAGAGGAACTTGGTTAGGTACCTTCTGAGGCGGAAAGAACCAGCTGTGGAATGTGTGTCAGT
TAGGGTGTGGAAAGTCCCCAGGCTCCCCAGCAGGCAGAAGTATGCAAAGCATGCATCTCAATTAGTCAGC
AACCAGGTGTGGAAAGTCCCCAGGCTCCCCAGCAGGCAGAAGTATGCAAAGCATGCATCTCAATTAGTCA
GCAACCATAGTCCCGCCCCTAACTCCGCCCATCCCGCCCCTAACTCCGCCCAGTTCCGCCCATTCTCCGC
CCCATGGCTGACTAATTTTTTTTATTTATGCAGAGGCCGAGGCCGCCTCGGCCTCTGAGCTATTCCAGAA
GTAGTGAGGAGGCTTTTTTGGAGGCCTAGGCTTTTGCAAAAAGCTTGATTCTTCTGACACAACAGTCTCG
AACTTAAGGCTAGAGCCACCATGATTGAACAAGATGGATTGCACGCAGGTTCTCCGGCCGCTTGGGTGGA
GAGGCTATTCGGCTATGACTGGGCACAACAGACAATCGGCTGCTCTGATGCCGCCGTGTTCCGGCTGTCA
GCGCAGGGGCGCCCGGTTCTTTTTGTCAAGACCGACCTGTCCGGTGCCCTGAATGAACTGCAGGACGAGG
CAGCGCGGCTATCGTGGCTGGCCACGACGGGCGTTCCTTGCGCAGCTGTGCTCGACGTTGTCACTGAAGC
GGGAAGGGACTGGCTGCTATTGGGCGAAGTGCCGGGGCAGGATCTCCTGTCATCTCACCTTGCTCCTGCC
GAGAAAGTATCCATCATGGCTGATGCAATGCGGCGGCTGCATACGCTTGATCCGGCTACCTGCCCATTCG
ACCACCAAGCGAAACATCGCATCGAGCGAGCACGTACTCGGATGGAAGCCGGTCTTGTCGATCAGGATGA
TCTGGACGAAGAGCATCAGGGGCTCGCGCCAGCCGAACTGTTCGCCAGGCTCAAGGCGCGCATGCCCGAC
GGCGAGGATCTCGTCGTGACCCATGGCGATGCCTGCTTGCCGAATATCATGGTGGAAAATGGCCGCTTTT
CTGGATTCATCGACTGTGGCCGGCTGGGTGTGGCGGACCGCTATCAGGACATAGCGTTGGCTACCCGTGA
TATTGCTGAAGAGCTTGGCGGCGAATGGGCTGACCGCTTCCTCGTGCTTTACGGTATCGCCGCTCCCGAT
TCGCAGCGCATCGCCTTCTATCGCCTTCTTGACGAGTTCTTCTGAGCGGGACTCTGGGGTTCGAAATGAC
CGACCAAGCGACGCCCAACCTGCCATCACGATGGCCGCAATAAAATATCTTTATTTTCATTACATCTGTG
TGTTGGTTTTTTGTGTGAATCGATAGCGATAAGGATCCGCGTATGGTGCACTCTCAGTACAATCTGCTCT
GATGCCGCATAGTTAAGCCAGCCCCGACACCCGCCAACACCCGCTGACGCGCCCTGACGGGCTTGTCTGC
TCCCGGCATCCGCTTACAGACAAGCTGTGACCGTCTCCGGGAGCTGCATGTGTCAGAGGTTTTCACCGTC
ATCACCGAAACGCGCGAGACGAAAGGGCCTCGTGATACGCCTATTTTTATAGGTTAATGTCATGATAATA
ATGGTTTCTTAGACGTCAGGTGGCACTTTTCGGGGAAATGTGCGCGGAACCCCTATTTGTTTATTTTTCT
AAATACATTCAAATATGTATCCGCTCATGAGACAATAACCCTGATAAATGCTTCAATAATATTGAAAAAG
GAAGAGTATGAGTATTCAACATTTCCGTGTCGCCCTTATTCCCTTTTTTGCGGCATTTTGCCTTCCTGTT
TTTGCTCACCCAGAAACGCTGGTGAAAGTAAAAGATGCTGAAGATCAGTTGGGTGCACGAGTGGGTTACA
TCGAACTGGATCTCAACAGCGGTAAGATCCTTGAGAGTTTTCGCCCCGAAGAACGTTTTCCAATGATGAG
CACTTTTAAAGTTCTGCTATGTGGCGCGGTATTATCCCGTATTGACGCCGGGCAAGAGCAACTCGGTCGC
CGCATACACTATTCTCAGAATGACTTGGTTGAGTACTCACCAGTCACAGAAAAGCATCTTACGGATGGCA
TGACAGTAAGAGAATTATGCAGTGCTGCCATAACCATGAGTGATAACACTGCGGCCAACTTACTTCTGAC
AACGATCGGAGGACCGAAGGAGCTAACCGCTTTTTTGCACAACATGGGGGATCATGTAACTCGCCTTGAT
CGTTGGGAACCGGAGCTGAATGAAGCCATACCAAACGACGAGCGTGACACCACGATGCCTGTAGCAATGG
CAACAACGTTGCGCAAACTATTAACTGGCGAACTACTTACTCTAGCTTCCCGGCAACAATTAATAGACTG
GATGGAGGCGGATAAAGTTGCAGGACCACTTCTGCGCTCGGCCCTTCCGGCTGGCTGGTTTATTGCTGAT
AAATCTGGAGCCGGTGAGCGTGGGTCTCGCGGTATCATTGCAGCACTGGGGCCAGATGGTAAGCCCTCCC
GTATCGTAGTTATCTACACGACGGGGAGTCAGGCAACTATGGATGAACGAAATAGACAGATCGCTGAGAT
AGGTGCCTCACTGATTAAGCATTGGTAACTGTCAGACCAAGTTTACTCATATATACTTTAGATTGATTTA
AAACTTCATTTTTAATTTAAAAGGATCTAGGTGAAGATCCTTTTTGATAATCTCATGACCAAAATCCCTT
AACGTGAGTTTTCGTTCCACTGAGCGTCAGACCCCGTAGAAAAGATCAAAGGATCTTCTTGAGATCCTTT
TTTTCTGCGCGTAATCTGCTGCTTGCAAACAAAAAAACCACCGCTACCAGCGGTGGTTTGTTTGCCGGAT
CAAGAGCTACCAACTCTTTTTCCGAAGGTAACTGGCTTCAGCAGAGCGCAGATACCAAATACTGTTCTTC
TAGTGTAGCCGTAGTTAGGCCACCACTTCAAGAACTCTGTAGCACCGCCTACATACCTCGCTCTGCTAAT
CCTGTTACCAGTGGCTGCTGCCAGTGGCGATAAGTCGTGTCTTACCGGGTTGGACTCAAGACGATAGTTA
CCGGATAAGGCGCAGCGGTCGGGCTGAACGGGGGGTTCGTGCACACAGCCCAGCTTGGAGCGAACGACCT
ACACCGAACTGAGATACCTACAGCGTGAGCTATGAGAAAGCGCCACGCTTCCCGAAGGGAGAAAGGCGGA
CAGGTATCCGGTAAGCGGCAGGGTCGGAACAGGAGAGCGCACGAGGGAGCTTCCAGGGGGAAACGCCTGG
TATCTTTATAGTCCTGTCGGGTTTCGCCACCTCTGACTTGAGCGTCGATTTTTGTGATGCTCGTCAGGGG
GGCGGAGCCTATGGAAAAACGCCAGCAACGCGGCCTTTTTACGGTTCCTGGCCTTTTGCTGGCCTTTTGC
TCACATGTTCTTTCCTGCGTTATCCCCTGATTCTGTGGATAACCGTATTACCGCCTTTGAGTGAGCTGAT
ACCGCTCGCCGCAGCCGAACGACCGAGCGCAGCGAGTCAGTGAGCGAGGAAGCGGAAGAGCTCGCGAATG
CATGT
Features (pLannotate 1.2.2; 25 found; start..end, strand, type, name):
      1..304     +  enhancer       CMV enhancer: human cytomegalovirus immediate early enhancer
    305..508     +  promoter       CMV promoter: human cytomegalovirus (CMV) immediate early promoter
    673..691     +  promoter       SP6 promoter: promoter for bacteriophage SP6 RNA polymerase
    716..740     +  protein_bind   attB1: mutant version of attB; recombination site for the Gateway® BP reaction BP Clonase™
    784..804     +  CDS            3xFLAG (fragment): three tandem FLAG® epitope tags
    821..2623    +  CDS            DYRK2: DYRK2_HUMAN - Experimental evidence at protein level: Swiss-Prot protein existence level 1. Serine/threonine-protein kinase involved in the regulation of the mitotic cell cycle, cell proliferation, apoptosis, organization of the cytoskeleton and neurite outgrowth. Functions in part via its role in ubiquitin-dependent proteasomal protein degradation. Functions downstream of ATM and phosphorylates p53/TP53 at 'Ser-46', and thereby contributes to the induction of apoptosis in response to DNA damage. Phosphorylates NFATC1, and thereby inhibits its accumulation in the nucleus and its transcription
   2642..2666    -  protein_bind   attB2: mutant version of attB; recombination site for the Gateway® BP reaction BP Clonase™
   2698..2716    -  promoter       T7 promoter: promoter for bacteriophage T7 RNA polymerase
   2726..2763    +  CDS            lacZα (fragment): LacZα fragment of β-galactosidase; lacZ fragment
   2775..2889    +  intron         large T intron (fragment): SV40 (simian virus 40) large T antigen intron
   2963..2988    +  intron         small t intron (fragment): SV40 (simian virus 40) small t antigen intron
   2988..3125    +  CDS            large T antigen (fragment): large T antigen from SV40 (simian virus 40)
   3148..3282    +  polyA_signal   SV40 poly(A) signal: SV40 polyadenylation signal
   3287..3336    -  CDS            lacI (fragment): lac repressor; lacI; The lac repressor binds to the lac operator to inhibit transcription in E. coli. This inhibition can be relieved by adding lactose or isopropyl-β-D-thiogalactopyranoside (IPTG).
   3336..3403    +  CDS            lacZα (fragment): LacZα fragment of β-galactosidase; lacZ fragment
   3408..3836    +  rep_origin     f1 ori (sequence partly withheld): f1 bacteriophage origin of replication; arrow indicates direction of (+) strand synthesis
   3864..3915    -  misc_feature   bom (fragment): basis of mobility region from pBR322
   3980..4337    +  promoter       SV40 promoter: SV40 enhancer and early promoter
   4388..5179    +  CDS            neo: KKA2_KLEPN - Also known as kan, nptII. Experimental evidence at protein level: Swiss-Prot protein existence level 1. Resistance to kanamycin, neomycin, paromomycin, ribostamycin, butirosin and gentamicin B. From Klebsiella pneumoniae.
   5246..5294    +  polyA_signal   poly(A) signal: synthetic polyadenylation signal
   5314..5368    -  misc_feature   bom (fragment): basis of mobility region from pBR322
   5470..5505    -  CDS            rop (fragment): Rop protein, which maintains plasmids at low copy number; rop
   5600..5704    +  promoter       AmpR promoter: bla
   5705..6565    +  CDS            AmpR: β-lactamase; bla; confers resistance to ampicillin, carbenicillin, and related antibiotics
   6736..7324    +  rep_origin     ori: high-copy-number ColE1/pMB1/pBR322/pUC origin of replication
