[The description below was written by a language model from this plasmid's Addgene catalogue record and pLannotate feature annotations shown in this document.]
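Description:
pDEST12.2 DYRK2 WT is a mammalian expression plasmid of about 7.5 kb, built on the Invitrogen Gateway destination vector pDEST12.2, that carries the full-length wild-type human DYRK2 cDNA. DYRK2 is a dual-specificity serine/threonine kinase that, among other functions, phosphorylates NFAT proteins and limits their nuclear accumulation. In bacteria the plasmid is maintained at high copy through a ColE1/pUC-type origin and selected with ampicillin via β-lactamase. An f1 origin is also present, which allows single-stranded DNA production. For selection in mammalian cells, a separate cassette places the neomycin phosphotransferase gene under the SV40 enhancer/early promoter with a synthetic polyadenylation signal, conferring G418 resistance.

The expression unit is driven by the human CMV immediate-early enhancer and promoter. Downstream lies an SP6 promoter, then the attB1 site, a short FLAG epitope (annotated as a fragment of 3xFLAG, consistent with the N-terminal FLAG tag described by the depositor), the roughly 1.8 kb DYRK2 open reading frame, and attB2. These are followed by an inward-facing T7 promoter, SV40 intron-derived sequences and the SV40 poly(A) signal. The attB sites are the scars of Gateway recombination: the cDNA was first cloned NotI/XhoI into a FLAG-modified pENTR11 entry vector and then transferred into pDEST12.2. Both restriction sites remain intact, so a NotI/XhoI digest releases the untagged cDNA with its own start and stop codons. The flanking SP6 and T7 promoters serve as sequencing primer sites and could support in vitro transcription. The construct is suited to transient or stable expression of FLAG-tagged DYRK2 in mammalian cells, and it was deposited in connection with work identifying DYRK-family kinases as regulators of NFAT.
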