Addgene plasmid #20005: pDEST12.2 DYRK2 WT
Depositing lab: Anjana Rao. Depositing organization: Boston Children's Hospital. Publication: A genome-wide Drosophila RNAi screen identifies DYRK-family kinases as regulators of NFAT. Gwack Y, Sharma S, Nardone J, Tanasa B, Iuga A, Srikanth S, Okamura H, Bolton D, Feske S, Hogan PG, Rao A. Nature. 2006 Jun 1. 441(7093):646-50. 10.1038/nature04631 PubMed 16511445.
Backbone
  Vector backbone: pDEST12.2
  Backbone manufacturer: Invitrogen
  Vector type: Mammalian Expression
  Selectable markers: Neomycin (select with G418)
Growth in bacteria
  Bacterial resistance: Ampicillin, 100 μg/mL
  Growth temperature: 37°C
  Growth strain: DH5alpha
  Copy number: High Copy
Gene/Insert
  Gene/Insert name: DYRK2
  Species: H. sapiens (human)
  Insert size (bp): 1800
  Entrez Gene: DYRK2
  Tag / fusion protein: FLAG (N terminal on backbone)
  Cloning method: Gateway Cloning; 5′ cloning site NotI (not destroyed); 3′ cloning site XhoI (not destroyed)
  Sequencing primers: 5′ SP6; 3′ T7
Terms and licenses: Academic/Nonprofit Terms; Industry Terms: Not Available to Industry
Depositor comments: The Dyrk2 pDEST12.2 contains the full cDNA of Dyrk2 (sequence of cDNA attached) cloned Not1/Xho1 into pENTR.11 then transferred by recombination into pDEST12.2 (Gateway). It has an N-terminal FLAG tag, which was put directly into pENTR.11, but the Not1/Xho1 cut will excise the dyrk2 cdna without the tag (but with an atg and a stop codon as well); the size is 1806 bp.
How to cite: pDEST12.2 DYRK2 WT was a gift from Anjana Rao (Addgene plasmid # 20005 ; http://n2t.net/addgene:20005 ; RRID:Addgene_20005)
