>Addgene plasmid #20005 | pDEST12.2 DYRK2 WT | depositor partial sequence | sequence record 9439 | Author sequence
ATGTTAACCAGGAAACCTTCGGCCGCCGCTCCCGCCGCCTACCCGACCGGCCGAGGTGGGGACAGCGCCG
TTCGTCAGCTTCAGGCTTCCCCGGGGCTCGGTGCAGGGGCCACCCGGAGCGGAGTGGGGACTGGCCCGCC
CTCCCCCATCGCCCTGCCGCCTCTCCGGGCCAGCAACGCTGCCGCCGCAGCCCACACGATTGGCGGCAGT
AAGCACACAATGAATGATCACCTGCATGTCGGCAGCCACGCTCACGGACAGATCCAGGTTCAACAGTTGT
TTGAGGATAACAGTAACAAGCGGACAGTGCTCACGACACAACCAAATGGGCTTACAACAGTGGGCAAAAC
GGGCTTGCCAGTGGTGCCAGAGCGGCAGCTGGACAGCATTCATAGACGGCAGGGGAGCTCCACCTCTCTA
AAGTCCATGGAAGGCATGGGGAAGGTGAAAGCCACCCCCATGACACCTGAACAAGCAATGAAGCAATACA
TGCAAAAACTCACAGCCTTCGAACACCATGAGATTTTCAGCTACCCTGAAATATATTTCTTGGGTCTAAA
TGCTAAGAAGCGCCAGGGCATGACAGGTGGGCCCAACAATGGTGGCTATGATGATGACCAGGGATCATAT
GTGCAGGTGCCCCACGATCACGTGGCTTACAGGTATGAGGTCCTCAAGGTCATTGGGAAGGGGAGCTTTG
GGCAGGTGGTCAAGGCCTACGATCACAAAGTCCACCAGCACGTGGCCCTAAAGATGGTGCGGAATGAGAA
GCGCTTCCACCGGCAAGCAGCGGAGGAGATCCGAATCCTGGAACACCTGCGGAAGCAGGACAAGGATAAC
ACAATGAATGTCATCCATATGCTGGAGAATTTCACCTTCCGCAACCACATCTGCATGACGTTTGAGCTGC
TGAGCATGAACCTCTATGAGCTCATCAAGAAGAATAAATTCCAGGGCTTCAGTCTGCCTTTGGTTCGCAA
GTTTGCCCACTCGATTCTGCAGTGCTTGGATGCTTTGCACAAAAACAGAATAATTCACTGTGACCTTAAG
CCCGAGAACATTTTGTTAAAGCAGCAGGGTAGAAGCGGTATTAAAGTAATTGATTTTGGCTCCAGTTGTT
ACGAGCATCAGCGTGTCTACACGTACATCCAGTCGCGTTTTTACCGGGCTCCAGAAGTGATCCTTGGGGC
CAGGTATGGCATGCCCATTGATATGTGGAGCCTGGGCTGCATTTTAGCAGAGCTCCTGACGGGTTACCCC
CTCTTGCCTGGGGAAGATGAAGGGGACCAGCTGGCCTGTATGATTGAACTGTTGGGCATGCCCTCACAGA
AACTGCTGGATGCATCCAAACGAGCCAAAAATTTTGTGAGCTCCAAGGGTTATCCCCGTTACTGCACTGT
CACGACTCTCTCAGATGGCTCTGTGGTCCTAAACGGAGGCCGTTCCCGGAGGGGGAAACTGAGGGGCCCA
CCGGAGAGCAGAGAGTGGGGGAACGCGCTGAAGGGGTGTGATGATCCCCTTTTCCTTGACTTCTTAAAAC
AGTGTTTAGAGTGGGATCCTGCAGTGCGCATGACCCCAGGCCAGGCTTTGCGGCACCCCTGGCTGAGGAG
GCGGTTGCCAAAGCCTCCCACCGGGGAGAAAACGTCAGTGAAAAGGATAACTGAGAGCACCGGTGCTATC
ACATCTATATCCAAGTTACCTCCACCTTCTAGCTCAGCTTCCAAACTGAGGACTAATTTGGCGCAGATGA
CAGATGCCAATGGGAATATTCAGCAGAGGACAGTGTTGCCAAAACTTGTTAGCTGA
