>Addgene plasmid #20005 | pDEST12.2 DYRK2 WT | addgene partial sequence | sequence record 25733 | SP6 5'-ATTTAGGTGACACTATAG-3'
NGNGTCGGATNAGTTTGTCAAAAAAGCAGGCTTCGAAGGAGATAGAACCAATTCTCTAAGGAAATACTTA
ACCATGGACTACAAAGACGATGACGACAAGCTTGCGGCCGCGATGTTAACCAGGAAACCTTCGGCCGCCG
CTCCCGCCGCCTACCCGACCGGCCGAGGTGGGGACAGCGCCGTTCGTCAGCTTCAGGCTTCCCCGGGGCT
CGGTGCAGGGGCCACCCGGAGCGGAGTGGGGACTGGCCCGCCCTCCCCCATCGCCCTGCCGCCTCTCCGG
GCCAGCAACGCTGCCGCCGCAGCCCACACGATTGGCGGCAGTAAGCACACAATGAATGATCACCTGCATG
TCGGCAGCCACGCTCACGGACAGATCCAGGTTCAACAGTTGTTTGAGGATAACAGTAACAAGCGGACAGT
GCTCACGACACAACCAAATGGGCTTACAACAGTGGGCAAAACGGGCTTGCCAGTGGTGCCAGAGCGGCAG
CTGGACAGCATTCATAGACGGCAGGGGAGCTCCACCTCTCTAAAGTCCATGGAAGGCATGGGGAAGGTGA
AAGCCACCCCCATGACACCTGAACAAGCAATGAAGCAATACATGCAAAAACTCACAGCCTTCGAACACCA
TGAGATTTTCAGCTACCCTGAAATATATTTCTTGGGTCTATGTAAAAAAAACCGCCAGGGCNTGACAGGT
GGCCCNACATGGGTGGCTATGATGATGACCAGGGATCATATGTGCAGGTGCCCCACGATCACGTGGCTTA
CAGGTATGANGTCCTCAGGTCNTGGAAGGGAGCTTGGCAGTGGTCAGGCTACGATCNCAATCN
